Addgene plasmid #45308: pWzl_neo_DEST_flag_PIK3CA
Depositing lab: William Hahn. Depositing organization: Dana-Farber Cancer Institute. Publication: Systematic interrogation of 3q26 identifies TLOC1 and SKIL as cancer drivers. Hagerstrand D, Tong A, Schumacher SE, Ilic N, Shen RR, Cheung HW, Vazquez F, Shrestha Y, Kim SY, Giacomelli AO, Rosenbluh J, Schinzel AC, Spardy NA, Barbie DA, Mermel CH, Weir BA, Garraway LA, Tamayo P, Mesirov JP, Beroukhim R, Hahn WC. Cancer Discov. 2013 Jun 13. [Epub ahead of print] 10.1158/2159-8290.CD-12-0592 PubMed 23764425.
Backbone
  Vector backbone: pWzl-neo-flag-DEST
  Vector type: Mammalian Expression, Retroviral
  Selectable markers: Neomycin (select with G418)
Growth in bacteria
  Bacterial resistance: Ampicillin, 100 μg/mL
  Growth temperature: 37°C
  Growth strain: DH5alpha
  Copy number: High Copy
Gene/Insert
  Gene/Insert name: PIK3CA
  Species: H. sapiens (human)
  Entrez Gene: PIK3CA (a.k.a. CCM4, CLAPO, CLOVE, CWS5, HMH, MCAP, MCM, MCMTC, PI3K, PI3K-alpha, p110-alpha)
  Tag / fusion protein: Flag (N terminal on backbone)
  Cloning method: Gateway Cloning
  Sequencing primers: 5′ pWzl-fwd; 3′ pWzl-rev
Resource information
  A portion of this plasmid was derived from a plasmid made by: This vector was acquired from a kinase library created in a similar fashion by Jesse Boehm and others. http://www.addgene.org/mkl/browse/
Terms and licenses: Academic/Nonprofit Terms; Industry Terms: Not Available to Industry
How to cite: pWzl_neo_DEST_flag_PIK3CA was a gift from William Hahn (Addgene plasmid # 45308 ; http://n2t.net/addgene:45308 ; RRID:Addgene_45308)
