[The description below was written by a language model from this plasmid's Addgene catalogue record.]
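Description:
pWzl_neo_DEST_flag_PIK3CA is a retroviral mammalian expression plasmid built on the pWzl-neo-flag-DEST backbone, a Gateway destination version of the pWzl family of retroviral vectors. It is maintained in E. coli as a high-copy plasmid under ampicillin selection. Mammalian cells that have taken up the construct are selected with G418 through the neomycin resistance marker. No feature table accompanies the record, so the origin of replication, the promoter driving the insert, and the way the neomycin marker is coupled to the insert are not explicitly stated. In retroviral vectors of this type, expression generally comes from the viral long terminal repeat, and the region between the LTRs is packaged into viral particles when packaging functions are supplied in trans, then integrates stably into the genome of transduced cells.

The payload is the human PIK3CA open reading frame, which encodes p110-alpha, the catalytic subunit of class I phosphoinositide 3-kinase. It was introduced by Gateway recombination, so that the backbone-encoded Flag epitope is fused to the N terminus of the protein. The tag allows the ectopic protein to be detected or immunoprecipitated with anti-Flag antibodies. The record does not note any mutation in the insert. It does indicate that the clone originated from a kinase ORF library built in a similar fashion.

The plasmid is suited to making stable, G418-selected cell populations that overexpress Flag-tagged PIK3CA. It was deposited in connection with a study that systematically tested genes in the 3q26 amplified region, where PIK3CA lies, for cancer driver activity.
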