>Addgene plasmid #45308 | pWzl_neo_DEST_flag_PIK3CA | addgene partial sequence | sequence record 64226 | pBABE5 5'-CTTTATCCAGCCCTCAC-3'
GCCGGATCCAGAATTCGCCACCATGGACTACAAAGACGATGACGACAAGCAATTGACAAGTTTGTACAAA
AAAGTTGGCACCATGCCTCCACGACCATCATCAGGTGAACTGTGGGGCATCCACTTGATGCCCCCAAGAA
TCCTAGTAGAATGTTTACTACCAAATGGAATGATAGTGACTTTAGAATGCCTCCGTGAGGCTACATTAAT
AACCATAAAGCATGAACTATTTAAAGAAGCAAGAAAATACCCCCTCCATCAACTTCTTCAAGATGAATCT
TCTTACATTTTCGTAAGTGTTACTCAAGAAGCAGAAAGGGAAGAATTTTTTGATGAAACAAGACGACTTT
GTGACCTTCGGCTTTTTCAACCCTTTTTAAAAGTAATTGAACCAGTAGGCAACCGTGAAGAAAAGATCCT
CAATCGAGAAATTGGTTTTGCTATCGGCATGCCAGTGTGTGAATTTGATATGGTTAAAGATCCAGAAGTA
CAGGACTTCCGAAGAAATATTCTGAACGTTTGTAAAGAAGCTGTGGATCTTAGGGACCTCAATTCACCTC
ATAGTAGAGCAATGTATGTCTATCCTCCAAATGTAGAATCTTCACCAGAATTGCCAAAGCACATATATAA
TAAATTAGATAAAGGGCAAATAATAGTGGTGATCTGGGTAATAGTTTCTCCAAATAATGACAAGCAGAAG
TATACTCTGAAAATCAACCATGACTGTGTACCAGAACAAGTAATTGCTGAAGCAATCAGGAAAAAAACTC
GAAGTATGTTGCTATCCTCTGAACAACTAAAACTCTGTGTTTTAGAATATCAGGGCAAGTATATTTTAAA
AGTGTGTGGATGTGATGAATACTTCCTAGAAAA
